>Addgene plasmid #66874 | pBNJ28.2 | depositor full sequence | sequence record 114707 | transposon for eYFP tagging
AGCGCCCAATACGCAAACCGCCTCTCCCCGCGCGTTGGCCGATTCATTAATGCAGCTGGCACGACAGGTT
TCCCGACTGGAAAGCGGGCAGTGAGCGCAACGCAATTAATGTGAGTTAGCTCACTCATTAGGCACCCCAG
GCTTTACACTTTATGCTTCCGGCTCGTATGTTGTGTGGAATTGTGAGCGGATAACAATTTCACACAGGAA
ACAGCTATGACCATGATTACGCCAAGCTATTTAGGTGACACTATAGAATACTCAAGCTATGCATCAAGCT
TGGTACCGAGCTCGGATCCACTAGTAACGGCCGCCAGTGTGCTGGAATTCGCCCTTCTGTCTCTTATACA
CATCTGCCCGGGCTCATAGAAGGCGGCGGTGGAATCGAAATCTCGTGATGGCAGGTTGGGCGTCGCTTGG
TCGGTCATTTCGAACCCCAGAGTCCCGCTCAGAAGAACTCGTCAAGAAGGCGATAGAAGGCGATGCGCTG
CGAATCGGGAGCGGCGATACCGTAAAGCACGAGGAAGCGGTCAGCCCATTCGCCGCCAAGCTCTTCAGCA
ATATCACGGGTAGCCAACGCTATGTCCTGATAGCGGTCCGCCACACCCAGCCGGCCACAGTCGATGAATC
CAGAAAAGCGGCCATTTTCCACCATGATATTCGGCAAGCAGGCATCGCCATGTGTCACGACGAGATCCTC
GCCGTCGGGCATGCGCGCCTTGAGCCTGGCGAACAGTTCGGCTGGCGCGAGCCCCTGATGCTCTTCGTCC
AGATCATCCTGATCGACAAGACCGGCTTCCATCCGAGTACGTGCTCGCTCGATGCGATGTTTCGCTTGGT
GGTCGAATGGGCAGGTAGCCGGATCAAGCGTATGCAGCCGCCGCATTGCATCAGCCATGATGGATACTTT
CTCGGCAGGAGCAAGGTGAGATGACAGGAGATCCTGCCCCGGCACTTCGCCCAATAGCAGCCAGTCCCTT
CCCGCTTCAGTGACAACGTCGAGCACAGCTGCGCAAGGAACGCCCGTCGTGGCCAGCCACGATAGCCGCG
CTGCCTCGTCCTGCAGTTCATTCAGGGCACCGGACAGGTCGGTCTTGACAAAAAGAACCGGGCGCCCCTG
CGCTGACAGCCGGAACACGGCGGCATCAGAGCAGCCGATTGTCTGTTGTGCCCAGTCATAGCCGAATAGC
CTCTCCACCCAAGCGGCCGGAGAACCTGCGTGCAATCCATCTTGTTCAATCATGCGAAACGATCCTCATC
CTGTCTCTTGATCAGATCTTGATCCCCTGCGCCATCAGATCCTTGGCGGCAAGAAAGCCATCCAGTTTAC
TTTGCAGGGCTTCCCAACCTTACCAGAGGGCGCCCCAGCTGGCAATTCCGGTTCGCTTGCTGTCCATAAA
ACCGCCCAGTCTAGCTAAAGGGCGAATTCTGCAGATATCCATCACACTGGCGGCCGCCACTGTGCTGGAT
ATCTGCAGAATTCGGCTTTAGGCCCGGGCGCGCCCACCCTTGTACAGCTCGTCCATGCCGAGAGTGATCC
CGGCGGCGGTCACGAACTCCAGCAGGACCATGTGATCGCGCTTCTCGTTGGGGTCTTTGCTCAGGGCGGA
CTGGTAGCTCAGGTAGTGGTTGTCGGGCAGCAGCACGGGGCCGTCGCCGATGGGGGTGTTCTGCTGGTAG
TGGTCGGCGAGCTGCACGCTGCCGTCCTCGATGTTGTGGCGGATCTTGAAGTTCACCTTGATGCCGTTCT
TCTGCTTGTCGGCCATGATATAGACGTTGTGGCTGTTGTAGTTGTACTCCAGCTTGTGCCCCAGGATGTT
GCCGTCCTCCTTGAAGTCGATGCCCTTCAGCTCGATGCGGTTCACCAGGGTGTCGCCCTCGAACTTCACC
TCGGCGCGGGTCTTGTAGTTGCCGTCGTCCTTGAAGAAGATGGTGCGCTCCTGGACGTAGCCTTCGGGCA
TGGCGGACTTGAAGAAGTCGTGCTGCTTCATGTGGTCGGGGTAGCGGGCGAAGCACTGCAGGCCGTAGCC
GAAGGTGGTCACGAGGGTGGGCCAGGGCACGGGCAGCTTGCCGGTGGTGCAGATGAACTTCAGGGTCAGC
TTGCCGTAGGTGGCATCGCCCTCGCCCTCGCCGGACACGCTGAACTTGTGGCCGTTTACGTCGCCGTCCA
GCTCGACCAGGATGGGCACCACCCCGGTGAACAGCTCCTCGCCCTTGCTGGCGCGCCAGATGTGTATAAG
AGACAGAAGGGCGAATTCTGCAGATATCCATCACACTGGCGGCCGCTCGAGCATGCATCTAGAGGGCCCA
ATTCGCCCTATAGTGAGTCGTATTACAATTCACTGGCCGTCGTTTTACAACGTCGTGACTGGGAAAACCC
TGGCGTTACCCAACTTAATCGCCTTGCAGCACATCCCCCTTTCGCCAGCTGGCGTAATAGCGAAGAGGCC
CGCACCGATCGCCCTTCCCAACAGTTGCGCAGCCTATACGTACGGCAGTTTAAGGTTTACACCTATAAAA
GAGAGAGCCGTTATCGTCTGTTTGTGGATGTACAGAGTGATATTATTGACACGCCGGGGCGACGGATGGT
GATCCCCCTGGCCAGTGCACGTCTGCTGTCAGATAAAGTCTCCCGTGAACTTTACCCGGTGGTGCATATC
GGGGATGAAAGCTGGCGCATGATGACCACCGATATGGCCAGTGTGCCGGTCTCCGTTATCGGGGAAGAAG
TGGCTGATCTCAGCCACCGCGAAAATGACATCAAAAACGCCATTAACCTGATGTTCTGGGGAATATAAAT
GTCAGGCATGAGATTATCAAAAAGGATCTTCACCTAGATCCTTTTCACGTAGAAAGCCAGTCCGCAGAAA
CGGTGCTGACCCCGGATGAATGTCAGCTACTGGGCTATCTGGACAAGGGAAAACGCAAGCGCAAAGAGAA
AGCAGGTAGCTTGCAGTGGGCTTACATGGCGATAGCTAGACTGGGCGGTTTTATGGACAGCAAGCGAACC
GGAATTGCCAGCTGGGGCGCCCTCTGGTAAGGTTGGGAAGCCCTGCAAAGTAAACTGGATGGCTTTCTCG
CCGCCAAGGATCTGATGGCGCAGGGGATCAAGCTCTGATCAAGAGACAGGATGAGGATCGTTTCGCATGA
TTGAACAAGATGGATTGCACGCAGGTTCTCCGGCCGCTTGGGTGGAGAGGCTATTCGGCTATGACTGGGC
ACAACAGACAATCGGCTGCTCTGATGCCGCCGTGTTCCGGCTGTCAGCGCAGGGGCGCCCGGTTCTTTTT
GTCAAGACCGACCTGTCCGGTGCCCTGAATGAACTGCAAGACGAGGCAGCGCGGCTATCGTGGCTGGCCA
CGACGGGCGTTCCTTGCGCAGCTGTGCTCGACGTTGTCACTGAAGCGGGAAGGGACTGGCTGCTATTGGG
CGAAGTGCCGGGGCAGGATCTCCTGTCATCTCACCTTGCTCCTGCCGAGAAAGTATCCATCATGGCTGAT
GCAATGCGGCGGCTGCATACGCTTGATCCGGCTACCTGCCCATTCGACCACCAAGCGAAACATCGCATCG
AGCGAGCACGTACTCGGATGGAAGCCGGTCTTGTCGATCAGGATGATCTGGACGAAGAGCATCAGGGGCT
CGCGCCAGCCGAACTGTTCGCCAGGCTCAAGGCGAGCATGCCCGACGGCGAGGATCTCGTCGTGACCCAT
GGCGATGCCTGCTTGCCGAATATCATGGTGGAAAATGGCCGCTTTTCTGGATTCATCGACTGTGGCCGGC
TGGGTGTGGCGGACCGCTATCAGGACATAGCGTTGGCTACCCGTGATATTGCTGAAGAGCTTGGCGGCGA
ATGGGCTGACCGCTTCCTCGTGCTTTACGGTATCGCCGCTCCCGATTCGCAGCGCATCGCCTTCTATCGC
CTTCTTGACGAGTTCTTCTGAATTATTAACGCTTACAATTTCCTGATGCGGTATTTTCTCCTTACGCATC
TGTGCGGTATTTCACACCGCATACAGGTGGCACTTTTCGGGGAAATGTGCGCGGAACCCCTATTTGTTTA
TTTTTCTAAATACATTCAAATATGTATCCGCTCATGAGACAATAACCCTGATAAATGCTTCAATAATAGC
ACGTGAGGAGGGCCACCATGGCCAAGTTGACCAGTGCCGTTCCGGTGCTCACCGCGCGCGACGTCGCCGG
AGCGGTCGAGTTCTGGACCGACCGGCTCGGGTTCTCCCGGGACTTCGTGGAGGACGACTTCGCCGGTGTG
GTCCGGGACGACGTGACCCTGTTCATCAGCGCGGTCCAGGACCAGGTGGTGCCGGACAACACCCTGGCCT
GGGTGTGGGTGCGCGGCCTGGACGAGCTGTACGCCGAGTGGTCGGAGGTCGTGTCCACGAACTTCCGGGA
CGCCTCCGGGCCGGCCATGACCGAGATCGGCGAGCAGCCGTGGGGGCGGGAGTTCGCCCTGCGCGACCCG
GCCGGCAACTGCGTGCACTTCGTGGCCGAGGAGCAGGACTGACACGTGCTAAAACTTCATTTTTAATTTA
AAAGGATCTAGGTGAAGATCCTTTTTGATAATCTCATGACCAAAATCCCTTAACGTGAGTTTTCGTTCCA
CTGAGCGTCAGACCCCGTAGAAAAGATCAAAGGATCTTCTTGAGATCCTTTTTTTCTGCGCGTAATCTGC
TGCTTGCAAACAAAAAAACCACCGCTACCAGCGGTGGTTTGTTTGCCGGATCAAGAGCTACCAACTCTTT
TTCCGAAGGTAACTGGCTTCAGCAGAGCGCAGATACCAAATACTGTCCTTCTAGTGTAGCCGTAGTTAGG
CCACCACTTCAAGAACTCTGTAGCACCGCCTACATACCTCGCTCTGCTAATCCTGTTACCAGTGGCTGCT
GCCAGTGGCGATAAGTCGTGTCTTACCGGGTTGGACTCAAGACGATAGTTACCGGATAAGGCGCAGCGGT
CGGGCTGAACGGGGGGTTCGTGCACACAGCCCAGCTTGGAGCGAACGACCTACACCGAACTGAGATACCT
ACAGCGTGAGCTATGAGAAAGCGCCACGCTTCCCGAAGGGAGAAAGGCGGACAGGTATCCGGTAAGCGGC
AGGGTCGGAACAGGAGAGCGCACGAGGGAGCTTCCAGGGGGAAACGCCTGGTATCTTTATAGTCCTGTCG
GGTTTCGCCACCTCTGACTTGAGCGTCGATTTTTGTGATGCTCGTCAGGGGGGCGGAGCCTATGGAAAAA
CGCCAGCAACGCGGCCTTTTTACGGTTCCTGGGCTTTTGCTGGCCTTTTGCTCACATGTTCTTTCCTGCG
TTATCCCCTGATTCTGTGGATAACCGTATTACCGCCTTTGAGTGAGCTGATACCGCTCGCCGCAGCCGAA
CGACCGAGCGCAGCGAGTCAGTGAGCGAGGAAGCGGAAG
Features (pLannotate 1.2.2; 20 found; start..end, strand, type, name):
      2..94      +  CDS            lacI (fragment): lac repressor; lacI; The lac repressor binds to the lac operator to inhibit transcription in E. coli. This inhibition can be relieved by adding lactose or isopropyl-β-D-thiogalactopyranoside (IPTG).
    107..128     +  protein_bind   CAP binding site: CAP binding activates transcription in the presence of cAMP. E. coli catabolite activator protein
    143..173     +  promoter       lac promoter: promoter for the E. coli lac operon
    181..197     +  protein_bind   lac operator: The lac repressor binds to the lac operator to inhibit transcription in E. coli. This inhibition can be relieved by adding lactose or isopropyl-β-D-thiogalactopyranoside (IPTG). lac repressor encoded by lacI
    239..257     +  promoter       SP6 promoter: promoter for bacteriophage SP6 RNA polymerase
    337..355     +  misc_feature   Tn5 ME: hyperactive mosaic end for Tn5 transposase recognition (Reznikoff et al., 2004)
    363..428     -  CDS            ble (fragment): BLE_KLEPN - Experimental evidence at protein level: Swiss-Prot protein existence level 1. Binding protein with a strong affinity to the bleomycin family of antibiotics. Binds to CL990; an antimitotic-antibiotic compound. From Klebsiella pneumoniae.
    452..1243    -  CDS            neo: KKA2_KLEPN - Also known as kan, nptII. Experimental evidence at protein level: Swiss-Prot protein existence level 1. Resistance to kanamycin, neomycin, paromomycin, ribostamycin, butirosin and gentamicin B. From Klebsiella pneumoniae.
   1275..1418    -  CDS            tnpA (fragment): TN5P_ECOLX - Also known as tnp. Experimental evidence at protein level: Swiss-Prot protein existence level 1. Mediates transposition of transposon Tn5 by a 'cut and paste' mechanism. First, the monomeric transposase binds the 19 bp inverted DNA repeats flanking the transposon. Then, dimerization of the DNA- bound transposase creates a synaptic DNA complex. After nicking of the first DNA strand, excision of the transposon proceeds through a series of intermediates. The transposase then mediates the insertion of the transposon at a new site by strand transfer. The activity of the wild- type tran
   1509..2219    -  CDS            EYFP: EYFP is a basic (constitutively fluorescent) green/yellow fluorescent protein published in 1996, derived from Aequorea victoria. It is reported to be a very rapidly-maturing weak dimer with high acid sensitivity.
   2228..2246    -  misc_feature   Tn5 ME: hyperactive mosaic end for Tn5 transposase recognition (Reznikoff et al., 2004)
   2317..2335    -  promoter       T7 promoter: promoter for bacteriophage T7 RNA polymerase
   2338..2485    +  CDS            lacZα (fragment): LacZα fragment of β-galactosidase; lacZ fragment
   2495..2798    +  CDS            ccdB (fragment): CcdB, a bacterial toxin that poisons DNA gyrase; ccdB; Plasmids containing the ccdB gene cannot be propagated in standard E. coli strains.
   2846..3115    +  CDS            tnpA (fragment): TN5P_ECOLX - Also known as tnp. Experimental evidence at protein level: Swiss-Prot protein existence level 1. Mediates transposition of transposon Tn5 by a 'cut and paste' mechanism. First, the monomeric transposase binds the 19 bp inverted DNA repeats flanking the transposon. Then, dimerization of the DNA- bound transposase creates a synaptic DNA complex. After nicking of the first DNA strand, excision of the transposon proceeds through a series of intermediates. The transposase then mediates the insertion of the transposon at a new site by strand transfer. The activity of the wild- type tran
   3147..3941    +  CDS            NeoR/KanR: aminoglycoside phosphotransferase from Tn5; aph(3')-II (or nptII); confers resistance to neomycin, kanamycin, and G418 (Geneticin®)
   3962..4013    -  misc_feature   bom (fragment): basis of mobility region from pBR322
   4040..4128    +  promoter       AmpR promoter (fragment): bla
   4148..4522    +  CDS            BleoR: antibiotic-binding protein; Sh ble from Streptoalloteichus hindustanus; confers resistance to bleomycin, phleomycin, and Zeocin™
   4660..5248    +  rep_origin     ori: high-copy-number ColE1/pMB1/pBR322/pUC origin of replication
