[The description below was written by a language model from this plasmid's Addgene catalogue record and pLannotate feature annotations shown in this document.]
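Description:
pBNJ28.2 is a high-copy bacterial plasmid that serves as the source of an eYFP-carrying transposon for making libraries of fluorescent fusion proteins. It was built by TOPO cloning an approximately 2 kb transposon cassette into a roughly 3 kb Invitrogen blunt-TOPO backbone, giving a 5,429 nt sequence record. The backbone provides a ColE1/pUC-type origin, a Tn5-derived NeoR/KanR gene (the listed selection is kanamycin) and a Sh ble bleomycin/Zeocin resistance gene. The lac promoter/operator, the lacZα and ccdB fragments, and the SP6 and T7 promoters flanking the cloning site are standard features of this backbone. The insert sits upstream of the lacZα–ccdB fragments, consistent with the positive-selection design of such vectors.

The cassette lies between two 19 bp hyperactive Tn5 mosaic ends in inverted orientation, the recognition sites for Tn5 transposase. Within them are the EYFP coding sequence, immediately adjacent to one mosaic end, and a second neo (kanamycin resistance) gene with short flanking remnants of Tn5 tnpA and ble. No intact transposase gene is annotated, so the enzyme would have to be supplied separately. The catalogue lists the vector type as a source for a Tn7 transposon, but the annotated ends are Tn5 mosaic ends; the record does not resolve this discrepancy.

In use, the transposon would be inserted at random into a target gene, with the internal kanamycin marker selecting for insertion events. Placing EYFP against the transposon end suggests that in-frame insertions are meant to yield the target protein fused to eYFP, a route to tagged proteins and GFP-based biosensor candidates. How the marker is subsequently handled is not stated in the record.
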