Addgene plasmid #66874: pBNJ28.2
Purpose: For transposon tagging with YFP
Depositing lab: Thomas Hughes. Depositing organization: Montana State University. Publication: A faster way to make GFP-based biosensors: two new transposons for creating multicolored libraries of fluorescent fusion proteins. Sheridan DL, Hughes TE. BMC Biotechnol. 2004 Aug 18;4:17. 10.1186/1472-6750-4-17 PubMed 15317651.
Backbone
  Vector backbone: pBlunt-topo
  Backbone manufacturer: invitrogen
  Backbone size w/o insert (bp): 3000
  Vector type: source for a Tn7 transposon
Growth in bacteria
  Bacterial resistance: Kanamycin, 50 μg/mL
  Growth temperature: 37°C
  Growth strain: DH5alpha
  Copy number: High Copy
Gene/Insert
  Gene/Insert name: eYFP in a transposon
  Insert size (bp): 2000
  Tag / fusion protein: eYFP
  Cloning method: TOPO Cloning
  Sequencing primers: 5′ M13 forward; 3′ M13 reverse
Terms and licenses: Academic/Nonprofit Terms; Industry Terms: Not Available to Industry
How to cite: pBNJ28.2 was a gift from Thomas Hughes (Addgene plasmid # 66874 ; http://n2t.net/addgene:66874 ; RRID:Addgene_66874)
