>Addgene plasmid #66874 | pBNJ28.2 | addgene partial sequence | sequence record 117581 | EGFP-N 5'-CGTCGCCGTCCAGCTCGACCAG-3'
CCTTGCTGGCGCGCCAGATGTGTATAAGAGACAGAAGGGCGAATTCTGCAGATATCCATCACACTGGCGG
CCGCTCGAGCATGCATCTAGAGGGCCCAATTCGCCCTATAGTGAGTCGTATTACAATTCACTGGCCGTCG
TTTTACAACGTCGTGACTGGGAAAACCCTGGCGTTACCCAACTTAATCGCCTTGCAGCACATCCCCCTTT
CGCCAGCTGGCGTAATAGCGAAGAGGCCCGCACCGATCGCCCTTCCCAACAGTTGCGCAGCCTATACGTA
CGGCAGTTTAAGGTTTACACCTATAAAAGAGAGAGCCGTTATCGTCTGTTTGTGGATGTACAGAGTGATA
TTATTGACACGCCGGGGCGACGGATGGTGATCCCCCTGGCCAGTGCACGTCTGCTGTCAGATAAAGTCTC
CCGTGAACTTTACCCGGTGGTGCATATCGGGGATGAAAGCTGGCGCATGATGACCACCGATATGGCCAGT
GTGCCGGTCTCCGTTATCGGGGAAGAAGTGGCTGATCTCAGCCACCGCGAAAATGACATCAAAAACGCCA
TTAACCTGATGTTCTGGGGAATATAAATGTCAGGCATGAGATTATCAAAAAGGATCTTCACCTAGATCCT
TTTCACGTAGAAAGCCAGTCCGCAGAAACGGTGCTGACCCCGGATGAATGTCAGCTACTGGGCTATCTGG
ACAAGGGAAAACGCAAGCGCAAAGAGAAAGCAGGTAGCTTGCAGTGGGCTTACATGGCGATAGCTAGACT
GGGCGGTTTT
