>Addgene plasmid #66874 | pBNJ28.2 | addgene partial sequence | sequence record 117584 | M13pUC-Fwd 5'-CCCAGTCACGACGTTGTAAAACG-3'
GACTCACTATAGGGCGAATTGGGCCCTCTAGATGCATGCTCGAGCGGCCGCCAGTGTGATGGATATCTGC
AGAATTCGCCCTTCTGTCTCTTATACACATCTGGCGCGCCAGCAAGGGCGAGGAGCTGTTCACCGGGGTG
GTGCCCATCCTGGTCGAGCTGGACGGCGACGTAAACGGCCACAAGTTCAGCGTGTCCGGCGAGGGCGAGG
GCGATGCCACCTACGGCAAGCTGACCCTGAAGTTCATCTGCACCACCGGCAAGCTGCCCGTGCCCTGGCC
CACCCTCGTGACCACCTTCGGCTACGGCCTGCAGTGCTTCGCCCGCTACCCCGACCACATGAAGCAGCAC
GACTTCTTCAAGTCCGCCATGCCCGAAGGCTACGTCCAGGAGCGCACCATCTTCTTCAAGGACGACGGCA
ACTACAAGACCCGCGCCGAGGTGAAGTTCGAGGGCGACACCCTGGTGAACCGCATCGAGCTGAAGGGCAT
CGACTTCAAGGAGGACGGCAACATCCTGGGGCACAAGCTGGAGTACAACTACAACAGCCACAACGTCTAT
ATCATGGCCGACAAGCAGAAGAACGGCATCAAGGTGAACTTCAAGATCCGCCACAACATCGAGGACGGCA
GCGTGCAGCTCGCCGACCACTACCAGCAGAACACCCCCATCGGCGACGGCCCCGTGCTGCTGCCCGACAA
CCACTACCTGAGCTACCAGTCCGCCCTGAGCAAAGACCCCAACGAGAAGCGCGATCACATGGTCCTGCTG
GAGTTCGTGACCGCCGCCGGGATCACTCTCGGCATGGACGAGCTGTACAAGGGTGGGCGCGCCCGGGCCT
AAAGCCGAATTCTGCAGATATCCAGCACAGTGGCGGCCGCCAGTGTGATGGATATCTGCAGAATTCGCCT
T
